Addgene plasmid #160962: pMKO.1-shKif11
Purpose: Kif11 shRNA in pMKO.1 retroviral vector
Depositing lab: Matthew Steinhauser. Depositing organization: Brigham and Women's Hospital. Publication: Targeting nuclear receptor NR4A1-dependent adipocyte progenitor quiescence promotes metabolic adaptation to obesity. Zhang Y, Federation AJ, Kim S, O'Keefe JP, Lun M, Xiang D, Brown JD, Steinhauser ML. J Clin Invest. 2018 Nov 1;128(11):4898-4911. doi: 10.1172/JCI98353. Epub 2018 Oct 2. PubMed 30277475.
Backbone
  Vector backbone: pMKO.1 puro
  Backbone manufacturer: Addgene 8452
  Backbone size w/o insert (bp): 6340
  Total vector size (bp): 6369
  Vector type: Retroviral, RNAi
  Selectable markers: Puromycin
Growth in bacteria
  Bacterial resistance: Ampicillin, 100 μg/mL
  Growth temperature: 37°C
  Growth strain: NEB Stable
  Copy number: High Copy
Gene/Insert
  Gene/Insert name: Kif11 shRNA
  gRNA/shRNA sequence: TRCN0000091774: GCACGGAAAGAAGTCAGTGTA
  Species: M. musculus (mouse)
  Entrez Gene: Kif11 (a.k.a. Eg5, Kif8, Kifl1, Knsl1)
  Promoter: U6
  Cloning method: Restriction Enzyme; 5′ cloning site AgeI (destroyed during cloning); 3′ cloning site EcoRI (not destroyed)
  Sequencing primers: 5′ hU6; 3′ pMKO.1 Rev: GCTTGTACTCGGTCATGGTAAGC
Terms and licenses: Academic/Nonprofit Terms; Industry Terms: Not Available to Industry
How to cite: pMKO.1-shKif11 was a gift from Matthew Steinhauser (Addgene plasmid # 160962 ; http://n2t.net/addgene:160962 ; RRID:Addgene_160962)
