[The description below was written by a language model from this plasmid's Addgene catalogue record and pLannotate feature annotations shown in this document.]
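Description:
pMKO.1-shKif11 is a gammaretroviral RNAi vector built on the pMKO.1 puro backbone and carrying a short hairpin RNA against mouse Kif11 (also known as Eg5, a mitotic kinesin). In bacteria it is maintained through a high-copy ColE1/pUC-type origin with ampicillin selection via β-lactamase. Fragments of pBR322-derived sequences (rop, bom) and an M13 origin are also annotated in the backbone. The catalogue lists a total size of about 6.4 kb, whereas the sequenced record used for the feature table is about 6.6 kb, a small discrepancy the record does not explain.

The retroviral portion begins with a CMV enhancer/promoter fused to a truncated 5′ LTR, which drives transcription of the viral genomic RNA in packaging cells. It is followed by a Ψ packaging signal and a truncated gag segment lacking its start codon, which together promote efficient encapsidation. Downstream, a human U6 RNA polymerase III promoter expresses the hairpin, which was cloned between AgeI and EcoRI sites and falls in the unannotated gap after the U6 promoter in the feature table. An SV40 early promoter then drives puromycin N-acetyltransferase so that transduced mammalian cells can be selected. The cassette ends in a ΔU3 self-inactivating 3′ LTR, which removes LTR promoter activity after integration, so the internal U6 and SV40 promoters run independently.

The plasmid lacks functional gag, pol and env, so these must be supplied in trans to make virus. It is intended for stable knockdown of Kif11 in mouse cells. The associated study concerned adipocyte progenitor quiescence and proliferation in obesity.
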