Features (pLannotate 1.2.2; 20 found; start..end, strand, type, name):
      1..241     +  promoter       U6 promoter: RNA polymerase III promoter for human U6 snRNA
    352..423     +  promoter       SV40 promoter (fragment): SV40 enhancer and early promoter
    450..660     +  promoter       SV40 promoter: SV40 early promoter
    678..1277    +  CDS            PuroR: puromycin N-acetyltransferase; pac from Streptomyces alboniger; confers resistance to puromycin
   1331..1431    +  CDS            env (fragment): murine leukemia virus gPr80 envelope polyprotein precursor; env; proteolytically cleaved into gp70SU and p15TM subunits
   1473..1898    +  LTR            3' LTR (ΔU3): self-inactivating 3' long terminal repeat (LTR) from Moloney murine leukemia virus
   1967..2007    +  CDS            rop (fragment): Rop protein, which maintains plasmids at low copy number; rop
   2109..2147    +  misc_feature   bom (fragment): basis of mobility region from pBR322
   2164..2493    +  promoter       SV40 promoter: SV40 enhancer and early promoter
   2499..2600    +  misc_feature   bom (fragment): basis of mobility region from pBR322
   2786..3374    -  rep_origin     ori: high-copy-number ColE1/pMB1/pBR322/pUC origin of replication
   3545..4405    -  CDS            AmpR: β-lactamase; bla; confers resistance to ampicillin, carbenicillin, and related antibiotics
   4406..4510    -  promoter       AmpR promoter: bla
   4536..4632    -  rep_origin     M13 ori (fragment): M13 bacteriophage origin of replication; arrow indicates direction of (+) strand synthesis
   4633..4720    -  promoter       AmpR promoter (fragment): bla
   4906..5285    +  enhancer       CMV enhancer: human cytomegalovirus immediate early enhancer
   5286..5489    +  promoter       CMV promoter: human cytomegalovirus (CMV) immediate early promoter
   5490..5665    +  LTR            5' LTR (truncated): truncated long terminal repeat from Moloney murine sarcoma virus
   5787..6061    +  misc_feature   MESV Ψ (fragment): packaging signal of murine embryonic stem cell virus
   6128..6544    +  CDS            gag (truncated): truncated Moloney murine leukemia virus (MMLV) gag gene lacking the start codon
>Addgene plasmid #160962 | pMKO.1-shKif11 | addgene full sequence | sequence record 320037 | Addgene NGS Result
GAGGGCCTATTTCCCATGATTCCTTCATATTTGCATATACGATACAAGGCTGTTAGAGAGATAATTAGAA
TTAATTTGACTGTAAACACAAAGATATTAGTACAAAATACGTGACGTAGAAAGTAATAATTTCTTGGGTA
GTTTGCAGTTTTAAAATTATGTTTTAAAATGGACTATCATATGCTTACCGTAACTTGAAAGTATTTCGAT
TTCTTGGCTTTATATATCTTGTGGAAAGGACGAAACACCGGGCACGGAAAGAAGTCAGTGTACTCGAGTA
CACTGACTTCTTTCCGTGCTTTTTGAATTCGCCAGCACAGTGGTCGACCCTGTGGAATGTGTGTCAGTTA
GGGTGTGGAAAGTCCCCAGGCTTCCCAGCAGGCAGAAGTATGCAAAGCATGCATCTCAATTAGTCAGCAA
CCAGGTGTGGAAAGTCCCCAGGCTCCCCAGCAGGCAGAAGTATGCAAAGCATGCATCTCAATTAGTCAGC
AACCATAGTCCCGCCCCTAACTCCGCCCATCCCGCCCCTAACTCCGCCCAGTTCCGCCCATTCTCCGCCC
CATGGCTGACTAATTTTTTTTATTTATGCAGAGGCCGAGGCCGCCTCGGCCTCTGAGCTATTCCAGAAGT
AGTGAGGAGGCTTTTTTGGAGGCCTAGGCTTTTGCAAAAAGCTTACCATGACCGAGTACAAGCCCACGGT
GCGCCTCGCCACCCGCGACGACGTCCCCAGGGCCGTACGCACCCTCGCCGCCGCGTTCGCCGACTACCCC
GCCACGCGCCACACCGTCGATCCGGACCGCCACATCGAGCGGGTCACCGAGCTGCAAGAACTCTTCCTCA
CGCGCGTCGGGCTCGACATCGGCAAGGTGTGGGTCGCGGACGACGGCGCCGCGGTGGCGGTCTGGACCAC
GCCGGAGAGCGTCGAAGCGGGGGCGGTGTTCGCCGAGATCGGCCCGCGCATGGCCGAGTTGAGCGGTTCC
CGGCTGGCCGCGCAGCAACAGATGGAAGGCCTCCTGGCGCCGCACCGGCCCAAGGAGCCCGCGTGGTTCC
TGGCCACCGTCGGCGTCTCGCCCGACCACCAGGGCAAGGGTCTGGGCAGCGCCGTCGTGCTCCCCGGAGT
GGAGGCGGCCGAGCGCGCCGGGGTGCCCGCCTTCCTGGAGACCTCCGCGCCCCGCAACCTCCCCTTCTAC
GAGCGGCTCGGCTTCACCGTCACCGCCGACGTCGAGGTGCCCGAAGGACCGCGCACCTGGTGCATGACCC
GCAAGCCCGGTGCCTGACGCCCGCCCCACGACCCGCAGCGCCCGACCGAAAGGAGCGCACGACCCCATGC
ATCGATTAGTCCAATTTGTTAAAGACAGGATATCAGTGGTCCAGGCTCTAGTTTTGACTCAACAATATCA
CCAGCTGAAGCCTATAGAGTACGAGCCATAGATAAAATAAAAGATTTTATTTAGTCTCCAGAAAAAGGGG
GGAATGAAAGACCCCACCTGTAGGTTTGGCAAGCTAGCTTAAGTAACGCCATTTTGCAAGGCATGGAAAA
ATACATAACTGAGAATAGAGAAGTTCAGATCAAGGTCAGGAACAGATGGAACAGGGTCGACCCTAGAGAA
CCATCAGATGTTTCCAGGGTGCCCCAAGGACCTGAAATGACCCTGTGCCTTATTTGAACTAACCAATCAG
TTCGCTTCTCGCTTCTGTTCGCGCGCTTCTGCTCCCCGAGCTCAATAAAAGAGCCCACAACCCCTCACTC
GGGGCGCCAGTCCTCCGATTGACTGAGTCGCCCGGGTACCCGTGTATCCAATAAACCCTCTTGCAGTTGC
ATCCGACTTGTGGTCTCGCTGTTCCTTGGGAGGGTCTCCTCTGAGTGATTGACTACCCGTCAGCGGGGGT
CTTTCATTTGGGGGCTCGTCCGGGATCGGGAGACCCCTGCCCAGGGACCACCGACCCACCACCGGGAGGT
AAGCTGGCTGCCTCGCGCGTTTCGGTGATGACGGTGAAAACCTCTGACACATGCAGCTCCCGGAGACGGT
CACAGCTTGTCTGTAAGCGGATGCCGGGAGCAGACAAGCCCGTCAGGGCGCGTCAGCGGGTGTTGGCGGG
TGTCGGGGCGCAGCCATGACCCAGTCACGTAGCGATAGCGGAGTGTAGATCCGGCTGTGGAATGTGTGTC
AGTTAGGGTGTGGAAAGTCCCCAGGCTCCCCAGCAGGCAGAAGTATGCAAAGCATGCATCTCAATTAGTC
AGCAACCAGGTGTGGAAAGTCCCCAGGCTCCCCAGCAGGCAGAAGTATGCAAAGCATGCATCTCAATTAG
TCAGCAACCATAGTCCCGCCCCTAACTCCGCCCATCCCGCCCCTAACTCCGCCCAGTTCCGCCCATTCTC
CGCCCCATGGCTGACTAATTTTTTTTATTTATGCAGAGGCCGAGGCCGCCTCGGCCTCTGAGCTATTCCA
GAAGTAGTGAGGAGGCTTTTTTGGAGGCCTAGGCTTTTGCAAAAAGCTTACTGGCTTAACTATGCGGCAT
CAGAGCAGATTGTACTGAGAGTGCACCATATGCGGTGTGAAATACCGCACAGATGCGTAAGGAGAAAATA
CCGCATCAGGCGCTCTTCCGCTTCCTCGCTCACTGACTCGCTGCGCTCGGTCGTTCGGCTGCGGCGAGCG
GTATCAGCTCACTCAAAGGCGGTAATACGGTTATCCACAGAATCAGGGGATAACGCAGGAAAGAACATGT
GAGCAAAAGGCCAGCAAAAGGCCAGGAACCGTAAAAAGGCCGCGTTGCTGGCGTTTTTCCATAGGCTCCG
CCCCCCTGACGAGCATCACAAAAATCGACGCTCAAGTCAGAGGTGGCGAAACCCGACAGGACTATAAAGA
TACCAGGCGTTTCCCCCTGGAAGCTCCCTCGTGCGCTCTCCTGTTCCGACCCTGCCGCTTACCGGATACC
TGTCCGCCTTTCTCCCTTCGGGAAGCGTGGCGCTTTCTCATAGCTCACGCTGTAGGTATCTCAGTTCGGT
GTAGGTCGTTCGCTCCAAGCTGGGCTGTGTGCACGAACCCCCCGTTCAGCCCGACCGCTGCGCCTTATCC
GGTAACTATCGTCTTGAGTCCAACCCGGTAAGACACGACTTATCGCCACTGGCAGCAGCCACTGGTAACA
GGATTAGCAGAGCGAGGTATGTAGGCGGTGCTACAGAGTTCTTGAAGTGGTGGCCTAACTACGGCTACAC
TAGAAGAACAGTATTTGGTATCTGCGCTCTGCTGAAGCCAGTTACCTTCGGAAAAAGAGTTGGTAGCTCT
TGATCCGGCAAACAAACCACCGCTGGTAGCGGTGGTTTTTTTGTTTGCAAGCAGCAGATTACGCGCAGAA
AAAAAGGATCTCAAGAAGATCCTTTGATCTTTTCTACGGGGTCTGACGCTCAGTGGAACGAAAACTCACG
TTAAGGGATTTTGGTCATGAGATTATCAAAAAGGATCTTCACCTAGATCCTTTTAAATTAAAAATGAAGT
TTTAAATCAATCTAAAGTATATATGAGTAAACTTGGTCTGACAGTTACCAATGCTTAATCAGTGAGGCAC
CTATCTCAGCGATCTGTCTATTTCGTTCATCCATAGTTGCCTGACTCCCCGTCGTGTAGATAACTACGAT
ACGGGAGGGCTTACCATCTGGCCCCAGTGCTGCAATGATACCGCGAGACCCACGCTCACCGGCTCCAGAT
TTATCAGCAATAAACCAGCCAGCCGGAAGGGCCGAGCGCAGAAGTGGTCCTGCAACTTTATCCGCCTCCA
TCCAGTCTATTAATTGTTGCCGGGAAGCTAGAGTAAGTAGTTCGCCAGTTAATAGTTTGCGCAACGTTGT
TGCCATTGCTACAGGCATCGTGGTGTCACGCTCGTCGTTTGGTATGGCTTCATTCAGCTCCGGTTCCCAA
CGATCAAGGCGAGTTACATGATCCCCCATGTTGTGCAAAAAAGCGGTTAGCTCCTTCGGTCCTCCGATCG
TTGTCAGAAGTAAGTTGGCCGCAGTGTTATCACTCATGGTTATGGCAGCACTGCATAATTCTCTTACTGT
CATGCCATCCGTAAGATGCTTTTCTGTGACTGGTGAGTACTCAACCAAGTCATTCTGAGAATAGTGTATG
CGGCGACCGAGTTGCTCTTGCCCGGCGTCAATACGGGATAATACCGCGCCACATAGCAGAACTTTAAAAG
TGCTCATCATTGGAAAACGTTCTTCGGGGCGAAAACTCTCAAGGATCTTACCGCTGTTGAGATCCAGTTC
GATGTAACCCACTCGTGCACCCAACTGATCTTCAGCATCTTTTACTTTCACCAGCGTTTCTGGGTGAGCA
AAAACAGGAAGGCAAAATGCCGCAAAAAAGGGAATAAGGGCGACACGGAAATGTTGAATACTCATACTCT
TCCTTTTTCAATATTATTGAAGCATTTATCAGGGTTATTGTCTCATGAGCGGATACATATTTGAATGTAT
TTAGAAAAATAAACAAATAGGGGTTCCGCGCACATTTCCCCGAAAAGTGCCACCTAAATTGTAAGCGTTA
ATATTTTGTTAAAATTCGCGTTAAATTTTTGTTAAATCAGCTCATTTTTTAACCAATAGGCCGAAATCGG
CAAAATCCCTTAATTATTGAAGCATTTATCAGGGTTATTGTCTCATGAGCGGATACATATTTGAATGTAT
TTAGAAAAATAAACAAATAGGGGTTCCGCGCACATTTCCCCGAAAAGTGCCACCTGACGTCTAAGAAACC
ATTATTATCATGACATTAACCTATAAAAATAGGCGTATCACGAGGCCCTTTCGTCTTCAAGAATTAGCTT
GGCCATTGCATACGTTGTATCCATATCATAATATGTACATTTATATTGGCTCATGTCCAACATTACCGCC
ATGTTGACATTGATTATTGACTAGTTATTAATAGTAATCAATTACGGGGTCATTAGTTCATAGCCCATAT
ATGGAGTTCCGCGTTACATAACTTACGGTAAATGGCCCGCCTGGCTGACCGCCCAACGACCCCCGCCCAT
TGACGTCAATAATGACGTATGTTCCCATAGTAACGCCAATAGGGACTTTCCATTGACGTCAATGGGTGGA
GTATTTACGGTAAACTGCCCACTTGGCAGTACATCAAGTGTATCATATGCCAAGTACGCCCCCTATTGAC
GTCAATGACGGTAAATGGCCCGCCTGGCATTATGCCCAGTACATGACCTTATGGGACTTTCCTACTTGGC
AGTACATCTACGTATTAGTCATCGCTATTACCATGGTGATGCGGTTTTGGCAGTACATCAATGGGCGTGG
ATAGCGGTTTGACTCACGGGGATTTCCAAGTCTCCACCCCATTGACGTCAATGGGAGTTTGTTTTGGCAC
CAAAATCAACGGGACTTTCCAAAATGTCGTAACAACTCCGCCCCATTGACGCAAATGGGCGGTAGGCGTG
TACGGTGGGAGGTCTATATAAGCAGAGCTCAATAAAAGAGCCCACAACCCCTCACTCGGCGCGCCAGTCT
TCCGATAGACTGCGTCGCCCGGGTACCCGTATTCCCAATAAAGCCTCTTGCTGTTTGCATCCGAATCGTG
GTCTCGCTGTTCCTTGGGAGGGTCTCCTCTGAGTGATTGACTACCCACGACGGGGGTCTTTCATTTGGGG
GCTCGTCCGGGATTTGGAGACCCCTGCCCAGGGACCACCGACCCACCACCGGGAGGTAAGCTGGCCAGCA
ACTTATCTGTGTCTGTCCGATTGTCTAGTGTCTATGTTTGATGTTATGCGCCTGCGTCTGTACTAGTTAG
CTAACTAGCTCTGTATCTGGCGGACCCGTGGTGGAACTGACGAGTTCTGAACACCCGGCCGCAACCCTGG
GAGACGTCCCAGGGACTTTGGGGGCCGTTTTTGTGGCCCGACCTGAGGAAGGGAGTCGATGTGGAATCCG
ACCCCGTCAGGATATGTGGTTCTGGTAGGAGACGAGAACCTAAAACAGTTCCCGCCTCCGTCTGAATTTT
TGCTTTCGGTTTGGAACCGAAGCCGCGCGTCTTGTCTGCTGCAGCGCTGCAGCATCGTTCTGTGTTGTCT
CTGTCTGACTGTGTTTCTGTATTTGTCTGAAAATTAGGGCCAGACTGTTACCACTCCCTTAAGTTTGACC
TTAGGTCACTGGAAAGATGTCGAGCGGATCGCTCACAACCAGTCGGTAGATGTCAAGAAGAGACGTTGGG
TTACCTTCTGCTCTGCAGAATGGCCAACCTTTAACGTCGGATGGCCGCGAGACGGCACCTTTAACCGAGA
CCTCATCACCCAGGTTAAGATCAAGGTCTTTTCACCTGGCCCGCATGGACACCCAGACCAGGTCCCCTAC
ATCGTGACCTGGGAAGCCTTGGCTTTTGACCCCCCTCCCTGGGTCAAGCCCTTTGTACACCCTAAGCCTC
CGCCTCCTCTTCCTCCATCCGCCCCGTCTCTCCCCCTTGAACCTCCTCGTTCGACCCCGCCTCGATCCTC
CCTTTATCCAGCCCTCACTCCTTCTCTAGGCGCCGGAATTGAAGATCTGTCGACAAGGTCGGGCAGGAA
